Addgene plasmid #43574: III-CGAT
Depositing lab: Chad Cowan & Kiran Musunuru. Depositing organization: Harvard University. Publication: A TALEN Genome-Editing System for Generating Human Stem Cell-Based Disease Models. Ding Q, Lee YK, Schaefer EA, Peters DT, Veres A, Kim K, Kuperwasser N, Motola DL, Meissner TB, Hendriks WT, Trevisan M, Gupta RM, Moisan A, Banks E, Friesen M, Schinzel RT, Xia F, Tang A, Xia Y, Figueroa E, Wann A, Ahfeldt T, Daheron L, Zhang F, Rubin LL, Peng LF, Chung RT, Musunuru K, Cowan CA. Cell Stem Cell. 2012 Dec 12. pii: S1934-5909(12)00645-5. doi: 10.1016/j.stem.2012.11.011. PubMed 23246482.
Backbone
  Vector backbone: pCRII-TOPO
  Backbone manufacturer: Invitrogen
  Backbone size w/o insert (bp): 3973
  Vector type: Bacterial Cloning
Growth in bacteria
  Bacterial resistance: Ampicillin and Kanamycin, 100 & 50 μg/mL
  Growth temperature: 37°C
  Growth strain: Top10
  Copy number: High Copy
Gene/Insert
  Gene/Insert name: III-CGAT
  Species: Synthetic
  Insert size (bp): 426
  Cloning method: TOPO Cloning
  Sequencing primers: 5′ T7; 3′ M13-rev
Terms and licenses: Academic/Nonprofit Terms; Industry Terms: Not Available to Industry
How to cite: III-CGAT was a gift from Chad Cowan & Kiran Musunuru (Addgene plasmid # 43574 ; http://n2t.net/addgene:43574 ; RRID:Addgene_43574)
