[The description below was written by a language model from this plasmid's Addgene catalogue record.]
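Description:
III-CGAT is a bacterial cloning plasmid built on the commercial pCRII-TOPO backbone (about 4.0 kb without insert), into which a 426 bp synthetic insert was placed by TOPO cloning. It is a high-copy plasmid propagated in E. coli and is selectable with both ampicillin and kanamycin, consistent with the dual resistance markers carried by this backbone. The insert lies between the T7 and M13-reverse priming sites of the vector, which are the sites listed for sequence verification. No feature table is provided, so the individual elements of the backbone and the internal structure of the insert cannot be confirmed from the record.

The plasmid comes from a TALEN genome-editing system developed for generating human stem cell-based disease models. The record does not describe the insert beyond its name, size and synthetic origin. However, the name suggests a pre-assembled TAL effector repeat module: "CGAT" plausibly denotes the four target nucleotides recognised by a tetramer of repeat units, and "III" plausibly denotes the position of that block in the ordered array. An insert of 426 bp is roughly what four repeats of about 34 amino acids each would occupy, which fits this reading, but it remains an inference rather than a stated fact. On that interpretation, the plasmid has no expression function of its own. It would serve as a library component that stores a repeat block in a simple cloning vector, so that the block can be excised or amplified and joined with other positional modules to build a full-length, custom DNA-binding domain in a TALEN expression vector.
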