>Addgene plasmid #43574 | III-CGAT | depositor partial sequence | sequence record 58839 | III-CGAT sequence 426 bps
CGTCTCGGCTCACCCCAGAGCAGGTCGTGGCAATCGCAAGCCACGACGGAGGAAAGCAAGCCTTGGAAAC
AGTACAGAGGCTGTTGCCGGTGCTGTGCCAAGCGCACGGCCTCACCCCAGAGCAGGTCGTGGCAATCGCG
AGCAATAACGGCGGAAAACAGGCTTTGGAAACGGTGCAGAGGCTCCTTCCAGTGCTGTGCCAAGCGCACG
GCCTCACCCCAGAGCAGGTCGTGGCAATCGCCTCCAACATTGGCGGGAAACAGGCACTCGAGACTGTCCA
GCGCCTGCTTCCCGTGCTGTGCCAAGCGCACGGATTAACCCCAGAGCAGGTCGTGGCCATTGCCTCGAAT
GGAGGGGGCAAACAGGCGTTGGAAACCGTACAACGATTGCTGCCGGTGCTGTGCCAAGCGCACGGACTCA
GAGACG
