>Addgene plasmid #43574 | III-CGAT | addgene partial sequence | sequence record 61616 | M13-F20 5'-TGTAAAACGACGGCCAGT-3'
CGAATTGGGCCCTCTAGATGCATGCTCGAGCGGCCGCCAGTGTGATGGATATCTGCAGAATTCGCCCTTG
CCGTCCTAGCGCGTCTCGGCTCACCCCAGAGCAGGTCGTGGCAATCGCAAGCCACGACGGAGGAAAGCAA
GCCTTGGAAACAGTACAGAGGCTGTTGCCGGTGCTGTGCCAAGCGCACGGCCTCACCCCAGAGCAGGTCG
TGGCAATCGCGAGCAATAACGGCGGAAAACAGGCTTTGGAAACGGTGCAGAGGCTCCTTCCAGTGCTGTG
CCAAGCGCACGGCCTCACCCCAGAGCAGGTCGTGGCAATCGCCTCCAACATTGGCGGGAAACAGGCACTC
GAGACTGTCCAGCGCCTGCTTCCCGTGCTGTGCCAAGCGCACGGATTAACCCCAGAGCAGGTCGTGGCCA
TTGCCTCGAATGGAGGGGGCAAACAGGCGTTGGAAACCGTACAACGATTGCTGCCGGTGCTGTGCCAAGC
GCACGGACTCAGAGACGTGGGCACAGGAAAGAAGGGCGAATTCCAGCACACTGGCGGCCGTTACTAGTGG
ATCCGAGCTCGGTACCAAGCTTGATGCATAGCTTGAGTATTCTATAGTGTCACCTAAATAGCTTGGCGTA
ATCATGGTCATAGCTGTTTCCTGTGTGAAATTGTTATCCGCTCACAATTCCACACAACATACGAGCCGGA
AGCATAAAGTGTAAAGCCTGGGGTGCCTAATGAGTGAGCTAACTCACATTAATTGCGTTGCGCTCACTGC
CCGCTTTCCAGTCGGGAAACCTGTCGTGCCAGCTGCATTAATGAATCGGCCAACGCGCGGGGAGAGGCGG
TTTGCGTATTGGGCGCTCTTCCGCTTCCTCG
